>Addgene plasmid #27397 | pBB572 | depositor full sequence | sequence record 12929 | Author sequence
CTCGAGAAAATTTATCAAAAAGAGTGTTGACTTGTGAGCGGATAACAATTTCACACAGAATTCATTAAAG
AGGAGAAAGGATCCATATGCGTAACTTTGATTTATCCCCGCTTTACCGTTCTGCTATTGGATTTGACCGT
TTGTTTAACCACTTAGAAAACAACCAGAGCCAGAGTAATGGCGGCTACCCTCCGTATAACGTTGAACTGG
TAGACGAAAACCATTACCGCATTGCTATCGCTGTGGCTGGTTTTGCTGAGAGCGAACTGGAAATTACCGC
CCAGGATAATCTGCTGGTGGTGAAAGGTGCTCACGCCGACGAACAAAAAGAGCGCACCTATCTGTACCAG
GGCATCGCTGAACGCAACTTTGAACGCAAATTCCAGTTAGCTGAGAACATTCATGTTCGTGGTGCTAACC
TGGTAAATGGTTTGCTGTATATCGATCTCGAACGCGTGATTCCGGAAGCGAAAAAACCGCGCCGTATCGA
AATCAACTAATTCCCTAAGGCCGCCTGGCGCGGCCTGACATCTCCATGCTCGCCGTCAGGGAGCATATGC
GAATCTTCGGATTTGCAGGTACTTACTCGCTTCTTAGAAGGAGAAATGACTATGCGTAACTTTGATTTAT
CCCCACTGATGCGTCAATGGATCGGTTTTGACAAACTGGCCAACGCACTGCAAAACGCCGGTGAAAGCCA
GAGCTTCCCGCCGTACAACATTGAGAAAAGCGACGATAACCACTACCGCATTACCCTTGCGCTGGCAGGT
TTCCGTCAGGAAGATTTAGAGATTCAACTGGAAGGTACGCGCCTGAGCGTAAAAGGCACGCCGGAGCAGC
CAAAAGAAGAGAAAAAATGGCTGCATCAAGGGCTTATGAATCAGCCATTTAGCCTGAGCTTTACGCTGGC
TGAAAATATGGAAGTCTCTGGCGCAACCTTCGTAAACGGTTTACTGCATATTGATTTAATTCGTAATGAG
CCTGAACCCATCGCAGCGCAGCGTATCGCTATCAGCGAACGTCCCGCGTTAAATAGCTAACTAGCTCTAG
AGCTGCCTCGCGCGTTTCGGTGATGACGGTGAAAACCTCTGACACATGCAGCTCCCGGAGACGGTCACAG
CTTGTCTGTAAGCGGATGCCGGGAGCAGACAAGCCCGTCAGGGCGCGTCAGCGGGTGTTGGCGGGTGTCG
GGGCGCAGCCATGACCCAGTCACGTAGCGATAGCGGAGTGTATACTGGCTTAACTATGCGGCATCAGAGC
AGATTGTACTGAGAGTGCACCATATGCGGTGTGAAATACCGCACAGATGCGTAAGGAGAAAATACCGCAT
CAGGCGCTCTTCCGCTTCCTCGCTCACTGACTCGCTGCGCTCGGTCGTTCGGCTGCGGCGAGCGGTATCA
GCTCACTCAAAGGCGGTAATACGGTTATCCACAGAATCAGGGGATAACGCAGGAAAGAACATGTGAGCAA
AAGGCCAGCAAAAGGCCAGGAACCGTAAAAAGGCCGCGTTGCTGGCGTTTTTCCATAGGCTCCGCCCCCC
TGACGAGCATCACAAAAATCGACGCTCAAGTCAGAGGTGGCGAAACCCGACAGGACTATAAAGATACCAG
GCGTTTCCCCCTGGAAGCTCCCTCGTGCGCTCTCCTGTTCCGACCCTGCCGCTTACCGGATACCTGTCCG
CCTTTCTCCCTTCGGGAAGCGTGGCGCTTTCTCATAGCTCACGCTGTAGGTATCTCAGTTCGGTGTAGGT
CGTTCGCTCCAAGCTGGGCTGTGTGCACGAACCCCCCGTTCAGCCCGACCGCTGCGCCTTATCCGGTAAC
TATCGTCTTGAGTCCAACCCGGTAAGACACGACTTATCGCCACTGGCAGCAGCCACTGGTAACAGGATTA
GCAGAGCGAGGTATGTAGGCGGTGCTACAGAGTTCTTGAAGTGGTGGCCTAACTACGGCTACACTAGAAG
GACAGTATTTGGTATCTGCGCTCTGCTGAAGCCAGTTACCTTCGGAAAAAGAGTTGGTAGCTCTTGATCC
GGCAAACAAACCACCGCTGGTAGCGGTGGTTTTTTTGTTTGCAAGCAGCAGATTACGCGCAGAAAAAAAG
GATCTCAAGAAGATCCTTTGATCTTTTCTACGGGGTCTGACGCTCAGTGGAACGAAAACTCACGTTAAGG
GATTTTGGTCATGAGATTATCAAAAAGGATCTTCACCTAGATCCTTTTAAATTAAAAATGAAGTTTTAAA
TCAATCTAAAGTATATATGAGTAAACTTGGTCTGACAGTTACCAATGCTTAATCAGTGAGGCACCTATCT
CAGCGATCTGTCTATTTCGTTCATCCATAGTTGCCTGACTCCCCGTCGTGTAGATAACTACGATACGGGA
GGGCTTACCATCTGGCCCCAGTGCTGCAATGATACCGCGAGACCCACGCTCACCGGCTCCAGATTTATCA
GCAATAAACCAGCCAGCCGGAAGGGCCGAGCGCAGAAGTGGTCCTGCAACTTTATCCGCCTCCATCCAGT
CTATTAATTGTTGCCGGGAAGCTAGAGTAAGTAGTTCGCCAGTTAATAGTTTGCGCAACGTTGTTGCCAT
TGCTACAGGCATCGTGGTGTCACGCTCGTCGTTTGGTATGGCTTCATTCAGCTCCGGTTCCCAACGATCA
AGGCGAGTTACATGATCCCCCATGTTGTGCAAAAAAGCGGTTAGCTCCTTCGGTCCTCCGATCGTTGTCA
GAAGTAAGTTGGCCGCAGTGTTATCACTCATGGTTATGGCAGCACTGCATAATTCTCTTACTGTCATGCC
ATCCGTAAGATGCTTTTCTGTGACTGGTGAGTACTCAACCAAGTCATTCTGAGAATAGTGTATGCGGCGA
CCGAGTTGCTCTTGCCCGGCGTCAATACGGGATAATACCGCGCCACATAGCAGAACTTTAAAAGTGCTCA
TCATTGGAAAACGTTCTTCGGGGCGAAAACTCTCAAGGATCTTACCGCTGTTGAGATCCAGTTCGATGTA
ACCCACTCGTGCACCCAACTGATCTTCAGCATCTTTTACTTTCACCAGCGTTTCTGGGTGAGCAAAAACA
GGAAGGCAAAATGCCGCAAAAAAGGGAATAAGGGCGACACGGAAATGTTGAATACTCATACTCTTCCTTT
TTCAATATTATTGAAGCATTTATCAGGGTTATTGTCTCATGAGCGGATACATATTTGAATGTATTTAGAA
AAATAAACAAATAGGGGTTCCGCGCACATTTCCCCGAAAAGTGCCAC
[242 nt withheld, positions 3268-3509]
C
[91 nt withheld, positions 3511-3601]
A
[49 nt withheld, positions 3603-3651]
CCTTTGACGTTGGAGTCCACGTTCTTT
[37 nt withheld, positions 3679-3715]
ACCCTATCTCGGTCTATTCTTTTGATTTATAAGGGATTTTGCCGATTTCGGCCTATTGGTTAAAAAATGA
GCTGATTTAACAAAAATTTAACGCGAATTTTAACAAAATATTAACGCTTACAATTTCTAAGAAACCATTA
TTATCATGACATTAACCTATAAAAATAGGCGTATCACGAGGCCCTTTCGTCTTCAC
Features (pLannotate 1.2.2; 10 found; start..end, strand, type, name):
     32..48      +  protein_bind   lac operator: The lac repressor binds to the lac operator to inhibit transcription in E. coli. This inhibition can be relieved by adding lactose or isopropyl-β-D-thiogalactopyranoside (IPTG). lac repressor encoded by lacI
     87..497     +  CDS            ibpA: IBPA_ECOLI - Also known as hslT, htpN. Experimental evidence at protein level: Swiss-Prot protein existence level 1. Associates with aggregated proteins, together with IbpB, to stabilize and protect them from irreversible denaturation and extensive proteolysis during heat shock and oxidative stress. Aggregated proteins bound to the IbpAB complex are more efficiently refolded and reactivated by the ATP-dependent chaperone systems ClpB and DnaK/DnaJ/GrpE. Its activity is ATP-independent. From Escherichia coli (strain K12).
    612..1037    +  CDS            ibpB: IBPB_ECOLI - Also known as hslS, htpE. Experimental evidence at protein level: Swiss-Prot protein existence level 1. Associates with aggregated proteins, together with IbpA, to stabilize and protect them from irreversible denaturation and extensive proteolysis during heat shock and oxidative stress. Aggregated proteins bound to the IbpAB complex are more efficiently refolded and reactivated by the ATP-dependent chaperone systems ClpB and DnaK/DnaJ/GrpE. Its activity is ATP-independent. From Escherichia coli (strain K12).
   1051..1092    +  CDS            rop (fragment): Rop protein, which maintains plasmids at low copy number; rop
   1194..1334    +  misc_feature   bom: basis of mobility region from pBR322
   1520..2108    -  rep_origin     ori: high-copy-number ColE1/pMB1/pBR322/pUC origin of replication
   2279..3139    -  CDS            AmpR: β-lactamase; bla; confers resistance to ampicillin, carbenicillin, and related antibiotics
   3140..3244    -  promoter       AmpR promoter: bla
   3268..3398    +  CDS            M13 gene IV (fragment) (sequence withheld): pIV; IV; phage assembly
   3386..3814    +  rep_origin     f1 ori (sequence partly withheld): f1 bacteriophage origin of replication; arrow indicates direction of (+) strand synthesis
