[The description below was written by a language model from this plasmid's Addgene catalogue record and pLannotate feature annotations shown in this document.]
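Description:
pBB572 is a small (about 3.9 kb) bacterial expression plasmid for producing the Escherichia coli small heat-shock proteins IbpA and IbpB. The catalogue entry names neither a backbone nor an insert, but the feature table of the depositor's full sequence shows the two complete coding sequences, ibpA followed by ibpB, in the same orientation and separated by a short intergenic gap. This arrangement suggests they are transcribed together as an operon. A lac operator lies just upstream of ibpA, which implies that expression is repressed by LacI and can be induced with IPTG. The promoter itself is not annotated, and no lacI gene appears on the plasmid, so the repressor would presumably have to come from the host or from a companion plasmid.

Replication depends on a ColE1/pMB1-family origin, with the pBR322 bom mobilisation region nearby and only a short fragment of rop. The annotation tool labels this origin class as high copy, whereas the depositor lists the plasmid as low copy; the record does not resolve the difference. Selection is by ampicillin through a β-lactamase gene with its own promoter. An f1 origin, flanked by a fragment of M13 gene IV, would allow single-stranded DNA to be rescued with helper phage.

IbpA and IbpB bind aggregating proteins in an ATP-independent manner and keep them in a state that ClpB and the DnaK/DnaJ/GrpE system can refold more readily. According to the associated publication and depositor comments, pBB572 belongs to a chaperone co-expression toolkit. It is used alongside a target-protein plasmid to raise the yield of soluble recombinant protein in E. coli.
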