Addgene plasmid #27397: pBB572
Depositing lab: Bernd Bukau. Depositing organization: Universitaet Heidelberg. Publication: Chaperone-based procedure to increase yields of soluble recombinant proteins produced in E. coli. de Marco A, Deuerling E, Mogk A, Tomoyasu T, Bukau B. BMC Biotechnol. 2007 Jun 12;7:32. doi: 10.1186/1472-6750-7-32. PubMed 17565681.
Backbone
  Vector backbone: N/A
  Vector type: Bacterial Expression
Growth in bacteria
  Bacterial resistance: Ampicillin, 100 μg/mL
  Growth temperature: 37°C
  Growth strain: DH5alpha
  Copy number: Low Copy
Gene/Insert
  Cloning method: Restriction Enzyme
  Sequencing primers: 5′ N/A
Resource information
  A portion of this plasmid was derived from a plasmid made by: Dr. Bernd Bukau, ZMBH, University of Heidelberg
Terms and licenses: Academic/Nonprofit Terms; Industry Terms: Not Available to Industry
Depositor comments: Protocol for preparing proteins with improved solubility by co-expressing with molecular chaperones in Escherichia coli. de Marco A. Nat Protoc. 2007;2(10):2632-9.
How to cite: pBB572 was a gift from Bernd Bukau (Addgene plasmid # 27397 ; http://n2t.net/addgene:27397 ; RRID:Addgene_27397)
