>Addgene plasmid #27397 | pBB572 | addgene partial sequence | sequence record 33718 | 27397 with F1ori-F (5' GTGGACTCTTGTTCCAAACTGG 3')
CTCGGTCTATTCTTTTGATTTATAAGGGATTTTGCCGATTTCGGCCTATTGGTTAAAAAATGAGCTGATT
TAACAAAAATTTAACGCGAATTTTAACAAAATATTAACGCTTACAATTTCTAAGAAACCATTATTATCAT
GACATTAACCTATAAAAATAGGCGTATCACGAGGCCCTTTCGTCTTCACCTCGAGAAAATTTATCAAAAA
GAGTGTTGACTTGTGAGCGGATAACAATTTCACACAGAATTCATTAAAGAGGAGAAAGGATCCATATGCG
TAACTTTGATTTATCCCCGCTTTACCGTTCTGCTATTGGATTTGACCGTTTGTTTAACCACTTAGAAAAC
AACCAGAGCCAGAGTAATGGCGGCTACCCTCCGTATAACGTTGAACTGGTAGACGAAAACCATTACCGCA
TTGCTATCGCTGTGGCTGGTTTTGCTGAGAGCGAACTGGAAATTACCGCCCAGGATAATCTGCTGGTGGT
GAAAGGTGCTCACGCCGACGAACAAAAAGAGCGCACCTATCTGTACCAGGGCATCGCTGAACGCAACTTT
GAACGCAAATTCCAGTTAGCTGAGAACATTCATGTTCGTGGTGCTAACCTGGTAAATGGTTTGCTGTATA
TCGATCTCGAACGCGTGATTCCGGAAGCGAAAAAACCGCGCCGTATCGAAATCAACTAATTCCCTAAGGC
CGCCTGGCGCGGCCTGACATCTCCATGCTCGCCGTCAGGGAGCATATGCGAATCTTCGGATTTGCAGGTA
CTTACTCGCTTCTTAGAA
