>Addgene plasmid #27397 | pBB572 | addgene partial sequence | sequence record 33719 | 27397 with Amp-R
CTCGTGCACCCAACTGATCTTCAGCATCTTTTACTTTCACCAGCGTTTCTGGGTGAGCAAAAACAGGAAG
GCAAAATGCCGCAAAAAAGGGAATAAGGGCGACACGGAAATGTTGAATACTCATACTCTTCCTTTTTCAA
TATTATTGAAGCATTTATCAGGGTTATTGTCTCATGAGCGGATACATATTTGAATGTATTTAGAAAAATA
AACAAATAGGGGTTCCGCGCACATTTCCCCGAAAAGTGCCAC
[242 nt withheld, positions 253-494]
C
[91 nt withheld, positions 496-586]
A
[40 nt withheld, positions 588-627]
